Addgene plasmid #115958: pTW327
Purpose: Destination Vector
Depositing lab: Ron Weiss. Depositing organization: Massachusetts Institute of Technology. Publication: Small-molecule-based regulation of RNA-delivered circuits in mammalian cells. Wagner TE, Becraft JR, Bodner K, Teague B, Zhang X, Woo A, Porter E, Alburquerque B, Dobosh B, Andries O, Sanders NN, Beal J, Densmore D, Kitada T, Weiss R. Nat Chem Biol. 2018 Nov;14(11):1043-1050. doi: 10.1038/s41589-018-0146-9. Epub 2018 Oct 16. PubMed 30327560.
Backbone
  Vector backbone: pUC19
  Vector type: Synthetic Biology
Growth in bacteria
  Bacterial resistance: Chloramphenicol and Kanamycin, 25 & 50 μg/mL
  Growth temperature: 37°C
  Growth strain: ccdB Survival
  Copy number: High Copy
Gene/Insert
  Gene/Insert name: Lvl1 P2 End
  Species: Synthetic
  Cloning method: Gateway Cloning
Terms and licenses: Academic/Nonprofit Terms; Industry Terms: Not Available to Industry
How to cite: pTW327 was a gift from Ron Weiss (Addgene plasmid # 115958 ; http://n2t.net/addgene:115958 ; RRID:Addgene_115958)
