[The description below was written by a language model from this plasmid's Addgene catalogue record and pLannotate feature annotations shown in this document.]
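Description:
pTW327 is a 4.8 kb Gateway cloning vector catalogued as a synthetic-biology "Destination Vector". It carries a synthetic cassette named "Lvl1 P2 End", which suggests a defined position in a hierarchical assembly scheme, although the record does not explain the naming. The stated backbone is pUC19, and the plasmid replicates at high copy from a ColE1/pUC-type origin. Bacterial selection uses two markers: a kanamycin resistance gene (aph(3')-Ia) in the backbone and a chloramphenicol acetyltransferase gene, driven by its own cat promoter, within the recombination cassette.

The functional core is a counter-selection cassette flanked by two Gateway recombination sites, which the automated annotation identifies as attP1 and attP2. These sites are normally associated with BP-reaction donor vectors rather than classical attR destination vectors, so the annotation and the catalogue's "destination" label do not fully agree. Between the sites lie the ccdB toxin gene, a fragment of ccdA and the chloramphenicol marker. Because CcdB poisons DNA gyrase, the unrecombined plasmid has to be maintained in a ccdB-tolerant strain, as the record indicates. Recombination replaces the cassette with the incoming fragment, and in standard strains only the recombinants survive on kanamycin. rrnB T1 and T2 terminators sit upstream of the cassette to insulate it from read-through transcription, and a T7 promoter lies just outside attP2.

The short hits to the RSF origin, lacI, lacZα, the CMVd2 promoter and dpnD are small fragments, probably vector remnants or incidental matches. No mammalian expression payload is present. The associated work concerns small-molecule regulation of RNA-delivered circuits in mammalian cells, and pTW327 most likely served as an empty recipient for building such constructs.
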