Features (pLannotate 1.2.2; 16 found; start..end, strand, type, name):
      8..114     +  rep_origin     RSF ori (fragment): Plasmids containing the RSF 1030 origin of replication can be propagated in E. coli cells that contain additional plasmids with compatible origins.
    118..210     +  CDS            lacI (fragment): lac repressor; lacI; The lac repressor binds to the lac operator to inhibit transcription in E. coli. This inhibition can be relieved by adding lactose or isopropyl-β-D-thiogalactopyranoside (IPTG).
    265..292     -  terminator     rrnB T2 terminator: transcription terminator T2 from the E. coli rrnB gene
    424..467     +  terminator     rrnB T1 terminator: Escherichia coli rrnB; transcription terminator T1 from the E. coli rrnB gene
    514..550     -  CDS            lacZα (fragment): LacZα fragment of β-galactosidase; lacZ fragment
    568..589     +  promoter       CMVd2 promoter (fragment): truncated human cytomegalovirus (CMV) immediate early promoter that yields moderately reduced expression relative to the full-length promoter
    603..834     +  protein_bind   attP1: mutant version of attP; recombination site for the Gateway® BP reaction BP Clonase™
   1037..1189    -  CDS            dpnD (fragment): DPND_STRPN - Protein predicted: Swiss-Prot protein existence level 4. From Streptococcus pneumoniae serotype 4 (strain ATCC BAA-334 / TIGR4).
   1233..1535    -  CDS            ccdB: CCDB_ECOLI - Also known as G, letB, letD. Experimental evidence at protein level: Swiss-Prot protein existence level 1. Toxic component of a type II toxin-antitoxin (TA) system, functioning in plasmid maintainence. Responsible for the post- segregational killing (PSK) of plasmid-free cells, also referred to as a plasmid addiction system. Half-life of over 2 hours. Cell killing by CcdB is accompanied by filamentation, defects in chromosome and plasmid segregation, defects in cell division, formation of anucleate cells, decreased DNA synthesis and plasmid loss. Interferes with the activity of DN
   1540..1698    -  CDS            ccdA (fragment): CCDA_ECO57 - Also known as H, letA. Experimental evidence at protein level: Swiss-Prot protein existence level 1. Antitoxin component of a type II toxin-antitoxin (TA) system which inhibits the post-segregational killing (PSK) of plasmid-free cells, also referred to as a plasmid addiction system. Binds to and blocks the activity of CcdB; will also remove bound CcdB protein from the CcdB-GyrA complex by forming a CcdA-CcdB complex, a process termed rejuvenation. Functions as a transcriptional corepressor for the ccdAB operon, repression also requires CcdB (By similarity). From Escherichia coli
   1880..2538    -  CDS            CmR: chloramphenicol acetyltransferase; cat; confers resistance to chloramphenicol
   2539..2641    -  promoter       cat promoter: promoter of the E. coli cat gene encoding chloramphenicol acetyltransferase
   2786..3017    -  protein_bind   attP2: mutant version of attP; recombination site for the Gateway® BP reaction (pDONR™221 version) BP Clonase™
   3055..3073    -  promoter       T7 promoter: promoter for bacteriophage T7 RNA polymerase
   3207..4016    +  CDS            KanR: aminoglycoside phosphotransferase; aph(3')-Ia; confers resistance to kanamycin in bacteria or G418 (Geneticin®) in eukaryotes
   4163..4751    +  rep_origin     ori: high-copy-number ColE1/pMB1/pBR322/pUC origin of replication
>Addgene plasmid #115958 | pTW327 | addgene full sequence | sequence record 227894 | Addgene NGS Result
TCCTGCGTTATCCCCTGATTCTGTGGATAACCGTATTACCGCCTTTGAGTGAGCTGATACCGCTCGCCGC
AGCCGAACGACCGAGCGCAGCGAGTCAGTGAGCGAGGAAGCGGAGGAGCGCCCAATACGCAAACCGCCTC
TCCCCGCGCGTTGGCCGATTCATTAATGCAGCTGGCACGACAGGTTTCCCGACTGGAAAGCGGGCAGTGA
GCGCAACGCAATTAATACGCGTACCGCTAGCCAGGAAGAGTTTGTAGAAACGCAAAAAGGCCATCCGTCA
GGATGGCCTTCTGCTTAGTTTGATGCCTGGCAGTTTATGGCGGGCGTCCTGCCCGCCACCCTCCGGGCCG
TTGCTTCACAACGTTCAAATCCGCTCCCGGCGGATTTGTCCTACTCAGGAGAGCGTTCACCGACAAACAA
CAGATAAAACGAAAGGCCCAGTCTTCCGACTGAGCCTTTCGTTTTATTTGATGCCTGGCAGTTCCCTACT
CTCGCGTTAACGCTAGCATGGATGTTTTCCCAGTCACGACGTTGTAAAACGACGGCCAGTCTTAAGCTCG
GCTCTTCACGCAAATGGGCGGTAGGCGTGGACTGGAGACCCCAAATAATGATTTTATTTTGACTGATAGT
GACCTGTTCGTTGCAACAAATTGATGAGCAATGCTTTTTTATAATGCCAACTTTGTACAAAAAAGCTGAA
CGAGAAACGTAAAATGATATAAATATCAATATATTAAATTAGATTTTGCATAAAAAACAGACTACATAAT
ACTGTAAAACACAACATATCCAGTCACTATGAATCAACTACTTAGATGGTATTAGTGACCTGTAGTCGAC
CGACAGCCTTCCAAATGTTCTTCGGGTGATGCTGCCAACTTAGTCGACCGACAGCCTTCCAAATGTTCTT
CTCAAACGGAATCGTCGTATCCAGCCTACTCGCTATTGTCCTCAATGCCGTATTAAATCATAAAAAGAAA
TAAGAAAAAGAGGTGCGAGCCTCTTTTTTGTGTGACAAAATAAAAACATCTACCTATTCATATACGCTAG
TGTCATAGTCCTGAAAATCATCTGCATCAAGAACAATTTCACAACTCTTATACTTTTCTCTTACAAGTCG
TTCGGCTTCATCTGGATTTTCAGCCTCTATACTTACTAAACGTGATAAAGTTTCTGTAATTTCTACTGTA
TCGACCTGCAGACTGGCTGTGTATAAGGGAGCCTGACATTTATATTCCCCAGAACATCAGGTTAATGGCG
TTTTTGATGTCATTTTCGCGGTGGCTGAGATCAGCCACTTCTTCCCCGATAACGGAGACCGGCACACTGG
CCATATCGGTGGTCATCATGCGCCAGCTTTCATCCCCGATATGCACCACCGGGTAAAGTTCACGGGAGAC
TTTATCTGACAGCAGACGTGCACTGGCCAGGGGGATCACCATCCGTCGCCCGGGCGTGTCAATAATATCA
CTCTGTACATCCACAAACAGACGATAACGGCTCTCTCTTTTATAGGTGTAAACCTTAAACTGCATTTCAC
CAGCCCCTGTTCTCGTCAGCAAAAGAGCCGTTCATTTCAATAAACCGGGCGACCTCAGCCATCCCTTCCT
GATTTTCCGCTTTCCAGCGTTCGGCACGCAGACGACGGGCTTCATTCTGCATGGTTGTGCTTACCAGACC
GGAGATATTGACATCATATATGCCTTGAGCAACTGATAGCTGTCGCTGTCAACTGTCACTGTAATACGCT
GCTTCATAGCATACCTCTTTTTGACATACTTCGGGTATACATATCAGTATATATTCTTATACCGCAAAAA
TCAGCGCGCAAATACGCATACTGTTATCTGGCTTTTAGTAAGCCGGATCCACGCGGCGTTTACGCCCCCC
CTGCCACTCATCGCAGTACTGTTGTAATTCATTAAGCATTCTGCCGACATGGAAGCCATCACAAACGGCA
TGATGAACCTGAATCGCCAGCGGCATCAGCACCTTGTCGCCTTGCGTATAATATTTGCCCATGGTGAAAA
CGGGGGCGAAGAAGTTGTCCATATTGGCCACGTTTAAATCAAAACTGGTGAAACTCACCCAGGGATTGGC
TGAGACGAAAAACATATTCTCAATAAACCCTTTAGGGAAATAGGCCAGGTTTTCACCGTAACACGCCACA
TCTTGCGAATATATGTGTAGAAACTGCCGGAAATCGTCGTGGTATTCACTCCAGAGCGATGAAAACGTTT
CAGTTTGCTCATGGAAAACGGTGTAACAAGGGTGAACACTATCCCATATCACCAGCTCACCGTCTTTCAT
TGCCATACGGAATTCCGGATGAGCATTCATCAGGCGGGCAAGAATGTGAATAAAGGCCGGATAAAACTTG
TGCTTATTTTTCTTTACGGTCTTTAAAAAGGCCGTAATATCCAGCTGAACGGTCTGGTTATAGGTACATT
GAGCAACTGACTGAAATGCCTCAAAATGTTCTTTACGATGCCATTGGGATATATCAACGGTGGTATATCC
AGTGATTTTTTTCTCCATTTTAGCTTCCTTAGCTCCTGAAAATCTCGATAACTCAAAAAATACGCCCGGT
AGTGATCTTATTTCATTATGGTGAAAGTTGGAACCTCTTACGTGCCGATCAACGTCTCATTTTCGCCAAA
AGTTGGCCCAGGGCTTCCCGGTATCAACAGGGACACCAGGATTTATTTATTCTGCGAAGTGATCTTCCGT
CACAGGTATTTATTCGGCGCAAAGTGCGTCGGGTGATGCTGCCAACTTAGTCGACTACAGGTCACTAATA
CCATCTAAGTAGTTGATTCATAGTGACTGGATATGTTGTGTTTTACAGTATTATGTAGTCTGTTTTTTAT
GCAAAATCTAATTTAATATATTGATATTTATATCATTTTACGTTTCTCGTTCAGCTTTCTTGTACAAAGT
TGGCATTATAAGAAAGCATTGCTTATCAATTTGTTGCAACGAACAGGTCACTATCAGTCAAAATAAAATC
ATTATTTGCCATCCAGCTGATGGTCTCCTTCACGAAGAGCATCCCCTATAGTGAGTCGTATTACATGGTC
ATAGCTGTTTCCTGGCAGCTCTGGCCCGTGTCTCAAAATCTCTGATGTTACATTGCACAAGATAAAAATA
TATCATCATGAACAATAAAACTGTCTGCTTACATAAACAGTAATACAAGGGGTGTTATGAGCCATATTCA
ACGGGAAACGTCGAGGCCGCGATTAAATTCCAACATGGATGCTGATTTATATGGGTATAAATGGGCTCGC
GATAATGTCGGGCAATCAGGTGCGACAATCTATCGCTTGTATGGGAAGCCCGATGCGCCAGAGTTGTTTC
TGAAACATGGCAAAGGTAGCGTTGCCAATGATGTTACAGATGAGATGGTCAGACTAAACTGGCTGACGGA
ATTTATGCCTCTTCCGACCATCAAGCATTTTATCCGTACTCCTGATGATGCATGGTTACTCACCACTGCG
ATCCCCGGAAAAACAGCATTCCAGGTATTAGAAGAATATCCTGATTCAGGTGAAAATATTGTTGATGCGC
TGGCAGTGTTCCTGCGCCGGTTGCATTCGATTCCTGTTTGTAATTGTCCTTTTAACAGCGATCGCGTATT
TCGTCTCGCTCAGGCGCAATCACGAATGAATAACGGTTTGGTTGATGCGAGTGATTTTGATGACGAGCGT
AATGGCTGGCCTGTTGAACAAGTCTGGAAAGAAATGCATAAACTTTTGCCATTCTCACCGGATTCAGTCG
TCACTCATGGTGATTTCTCACTTGATAACCTTATTTTTGACGAGGGGAAATTAATAGGTTGTATTGATGT
TGGACGAGTCGGAATCGCAGACCGATACCAGGATCTTGCCATCCTATGGAACTGCCTCGGTGAGTTTTCT
CCTTCATTACAGAAACGGCTTTTTCAAAAATATGGTATTGATAATCCTGATATGAATAAATTGCAGTTTC
ATTTGATGCTCGATGAGTTTTTCTAATCAGAATTGGTTAATTGGTTGTAACACTGGCAGAGCATTACGCT
GACTTGACGGGACGGCGCAAGCTCATGACCAAAATCCCTTAACGTGAGTTACGCGTCGTTCCACTGAGCG
TCAGACCCCGTAGAAAAGATCAAAGGATCTTCTTGAGATCCTTTTTTTCTGCGCGTAATCTGCTGCTTGC
AAACAAAAAAACCACCGCTACCAGCGGTGGTTTGTTTGCCGGATCAAGAGCTACCAACTCTTTTTCCGAA
GGTAACTGGCTTCAGCAGAGCGCAGATACCAAATACTGTTCTTCTAGTGTAGCCGTAGTTAGGCCACCAC
TTCAAGAACTCTGTAGCACCGCCTACATACCTCGCTCTGCTAATCCTGTTACCAGTGGCTGCTGCCAGTG
GCGATAAGTCGTGTCTTACCGGGTTGGACTCAAGACGATAGTTACCGGATAAGGCGCAGCGGTCGGGCTG
AACGGGGGGTTCGTGCACACAGCCCAGCTTGGAGCGAACGACCTACACCGAACTGAGATACCTACAGCGT
GAGCTATGAGAAAGCGCCACGCTTCCCGAAGGGAGAAAGGCGGACAGGTATCCGGTAAGCGGCAGGGTCG
GAACAGGAGAGCGCACGAGGGAGCTTCCAGGGGGAAACGCCTGGTATCTTTATAGTCCTGTCGGGTTTCG
CCACCTCTGACTTGAGCGTCGATTTTTGTGATGCTCGTCAGGGGGGCGGAGCCTATGGAAAAACGCCAGC
AACGCGGCCTTTTTACGGTTCCTGGCCTTTTGCTGGCCTTTTGCTCACATGTTTTC
